>Addgene plasmid #170998 | EGFP-uTEV1-MAVS | addgene full sequence | sequence record 335912 | Addgene NGS Result
GTACACGCCTACCTCGACATACGTTCTCTATCACTGATAGGGAGTAAACTCGACATACGTTCTCTATCAC
TGATAGGGATAAACTCGACATACGTTCTCTATCACTGATAGGGAGTAAACTCGACATACGTTCTCTATCA
CTGATAGGGAGTAAACTCGACATACGTTCTCTATCACTGATAGGGAGTAAACTCGACATCGTTCTCTATC
ACTGATAGGGAGTAAACTCGACATACGTTCTCTATCACTGATAGGGAGTAAACTCGACATATCGATTCGC
GGCCAAAGTGGATCTCTGCTGTCCCTGTAATAAACCCGAAAATTTTGAATTTTTGTAATTTGTTTTTGTA
ATTCTTTAGTTTGTATGTCTGTTGCTATTATGTCTACTATTCTTTCCCCTGCACTGTACCCCCCAATCCC
CCCTTTTCTTTTAAAATTGTGGATGAATACTGCCATTTGTCTCGAGGTCGAGAATTGTCCCCTCGGGGTT
GGGAGGTGGGTCTGAAACGATAATGGTGAATATCCCTGCCTAACTCTATTCACTATAGAAAGTACAGCAA
AAACTATTCTTAAACCTACCAAGCCTCCTACTATCATTATGAATAATTTTATATACCACAGCCAATTTGT
TATGTTAAACCAATTCCACAAACTTGCCCATTTATCTAATTCCAATAATTCTTGTTCATTCTTTTCTTGC
TGGTTTTGCGATTCTTCAATTAAGGAGTGTATTAAGCTTGTGTAATTGTTAATTTCTCTGTCCCACTCCA
TCCAGGTCGTGTGATTCCAAATCTGTTCCAGAGATTTATTACTCCAACTAGCATTCCAAGGCACAGCAGT
GGTGCAAATGAGTTTTCCAGAGCAACCCCAAATCCCCAGGAGCTGTTGATCCTTTAGGTATCTTTCCACA
GCCAGGATTCTTGCCTGGAGCTGCTTGATGCCCCAGACTGTGAGTTGCAACAGATGCTGTTGCGCCTCAA
TAGCCCTCAGCAAATTGTTCTGCTGCTGCACTATACCAGACAATAATTGTCTGGCCTGTACCGTCAGCGT
CATTGACGCTGCGCCCATAGTGCTTCCTGCTGCTCCCAAGAACCCAAGGAACAAAGCTCCTATTCCCACT
GCTCTTTTTTCTCTCTGCACCACTCTTCTCTTTGCCTTGGTGGGTGCTACTCCTAATGGTTCAATTTTTA
CTACTTTATATTTATATAATTCACTTCTCCAATTGTCCCTCATATCTCCTCCTCCAGGTCTGAAGATCAG
CGGCCGCTTGCTGTGCGGTGGTCTTACTTTTGTTTTGCTCTTCCTCTATCTTGTCTAAAGCTTCCTTGGT
GTCTTTTATCTCTATCCTTTGATGCACACAATAGAGGGTTGCTACTGTATTATATAATGATCTAAGTTCT
TCTGATCCTGTCTGAAGGGATGGTTGTAGCTGTCCCAGTATTTGTCTACAGCCTTCTGATGTTTCTAACA
GGCCAGGATTAACTGCGAATCGTTCTAGCTCCCTGCTTGCCCATACTATATGTTTTAATTTATATTTTTT
CTTTCCCCCTGGCCTTAACCGAATTTTTTCCCATCGCGATCTAATTCTCCCCCGCTTAATACTGACGCTC
TCGCACCCATCTCTCTCCTTCTAGCCTCCGCTAGTCAAAATTTTTGGCGTACTCACCAGTCGCCGCCCCT
CGCCTCTTGCCGTGCGCGCTTCAGCAAGCCGAGTCCTGCGTCGAGAGAGCTCCTCTGGTTTCCCTTTCGC
TTTCAAGTCCCTGTTCGGGCGCCACTGCTAGAGATTTTCCACACTGACTAAAAGGGTCTGAGGGATCTCT
AGTTACCAGAGTCACACAACAGACGGGCACACACTACTTGAAGCACTCAAGGCAAGCTTTATTGAGGCTT
AAGCAGTGGGTTCCCTAGTTAGCCAGAGAGCTCCCAGGCTCAGATCTGGTCTAACCAGAGAGACCCGTTT
ATGTATCGAGCTAGGCACTTAAATACAATATCTCTGCAATGCGGCAATTCAGTGGTTCGTCCAATCCATG
TCAGACCCGTCTGTTGCCTTCCTAATAAGGCACGATCGTACCACCTTACTTCCACCAATCGGCATGCACG
GTGCTTTTTCTCTCCTTGTAAGGCATGTTGCTAACTCATCGTTACCATGTTGCAAGACTACAAGAGTATT
GCATAAGACTACATTAAGCTTGCAGCTCCAGCTTTTGTTCCCTTTAGTGAGGGTTAATTGCGCGCTTGGC
GTAATCATGGTCATAGCTGTTTCCTGTGTGAAATTGTTATCCGCTCACAATTCCACACAACATACGAGCC
GGAAGCATAAAGTGTAAAGCCTGGGGTGCCTAATGAGTGAGCTAACTCACATTAATTGCGTTGCGCTCAC
TGCCCGCTTTCCAGTCGGGAAACCTGTCGTGCCAGCTGCATTAATGAATCGGCCAACGCGCGGGGAGAGG
CGGTTTGCGTATTGGGCGCTCTTCCGCTTCCTCGCTCACTGACTCGCTGCGCTCGGTCGTTCGGCTGCGG
CGAGCGGTATCAGCTCACTCAAAGGCGGTAATACGGTTATCCACAGAATCAGGGGATAACGCAGGAAAGA
ACATGTGAGCAAAAGGCCAGCAAAAGGCCAGGAACCGTAAAAAGGCCGCGTTGCTGGCGTTTTTCCATAG
GCTCCGCCCCCCTGACGAGCATCACAAAAATCGACGCTCAAGTCAGAGGTGGCGAAACCCGACAGGACTA
TAAAGATACCAGGCGTTTCCCCCTGGAAGCTCCCTCGTGCGCTCTCCTGTTCCGACCCTGCCGCTTACCG
GATACCTGTCCGCCTTTCTCCCTTCGGGAAGCGTGGCGCTTTCTCATAGCTCACGCTGTAGGTATCTCAG
TTCGGTGTAGGTCGTTCGCTCCAAGCTGGGCTGTGTGCACGAACCCCCCGTTCAGCCCGACCGCTGCGCC
TTATCCGGTAACTATCGTCTTGAGTCCAACCCGGTAAGACACGACTTATCGCCACTGGCAGCAGCCACTG
GTAACAGGATTAGCAGAGCGAGGTATGTAGGCGGTGCTACAGAGTTCTTGAAGTGGTGGCCTAACTACGG
CTACACTAGAAGAACAGTATTTGGTATCTGCGCTCTGCTGAAGCCAGTTACCTTCGGAAAAAGAGTTGGT
AGCTCTTGATCCGGCAAACAAACCACCGCTGGTAGCGGTGGTTTTTTTGTTTGCAAGCAGCAGATTACGC
GCAGAAAAAAAGGATCTCAAGAAGATCCTTTGATCTTTTCTACGGGGTCTGACGCTCAGTGGAACGAAAA
CTCACGTTAAGGGATTTTGGTCATGAGATTATCAAAAAGGATCTTCACCTAGATCCTTTTAAATTAAAAA
TGAAGTTTTAAATCAATCTAAAGTATATATGAGTAAACTTGGTCTGACAGTTACCAATGCTTAATCAGTG
AGGCACCTATCTCAGCGATCTGTCTATTTCGTTCATCCATAGTTGCCTGACTCCCCGTCGTGTAGATAAC
TACGATACGGGAGGGCTTACCATCTGGCCCCAGTGCTGCAATGATACCGCGAGACCCACGCTCACCGGCT
CCAGATTTATCAGCAATAAACCAGCCAGCCGGAAGGGCCGAGCGCAGAAGTGGTCCTGCAACTTTATCCG
CCTCCATCCAGTCTATTAATTGTTGCCGGGAAGCTAGAGTAAGTAGTTCGCCAGTTAATAGTTTGCGCAA
CGTTGTTGCCATTGCTACAGGCATCGTGGTGTCACGCTCGTCGTTTGGTATGGCTTCATTCAGCTCCGGT
TCCCAACGATCAAGGCGAGTTACATGATCCCCCATGTTGTGCAAAAAAGCGGTTAGCTCCTTCGGTCCTC
CGATCGTTGTCAGAAGTAAGTTGGCCGCAGTGTTATCACTCATGGTTATGGCAGCACTGCATAATTCTCT
TACTGTCATGCCATCCGTAAGATGCTTTTCTGTGACTGGTGAGTACTCAACCAAGTCATTCTGAGAATAG
TGTATGCGGCGACCGAGTTGCTCTTGCCCGGCGTCAATACGGGATAATACCGCGCCACATAGCAGAACTT
TAAAAGTGCTCATCATTGGAAAACGTTCTTCGGGGCGAAAACTCTCAAGGATCTTACCGCTGTTGAGATC
CAGTTCGATGTAACCCACTCGTGCACCCAACTGATCTTCAGCATCTTTTACTTTCACCAGCGTTTCTGGG
TGAGCAAAAACAGGAAGGCAAAATGCCGCAAAAAAGGGAATAAGGGCGACACGGAAATGTTGAATACTCA
TACTCTTCCTTTTTCAATATTATTGAAGCATTTATCAGGGTTATTGTCTCATGAGCGGATACATATTTGA
AAGGCCTCCAAAAAAGCCTCCTCACTACTTCTGGAATAGCTCAGAGGCCGAGGCGGCCTCGGCCTCTGCA
TAAATAAAAAAAATTAGTCAGCCATGGGGCGGAGAATGGGCGGAACTGGGCGGAGTTAGGGGCGGGATGG
GCGGAGTTAGGGGCGGGATAGCTAGAGCCAGACATGATAAGATACATTGATGAGTTTGGACAAACCACAA
CTAGAATGCAGTGAAAAAAATGCTTTATTTGTGAAATTTGTGATGCTATTGCTTTATTTGTAACCATTAT
AAGCTGCAATAAACAAGTTCCTCTCACTCTCTGATATTCATTTCTTTGCAAGTTATAAATACTGAATAAT
AAGATGACATGAACTACTACTGCTAGAGATTTTCCACACTGACTAAAAGGGTCTGAGGGATCTCTAGTTA
CCAGAGTCACACAACAGACGGGCACACACTACTTGAAGCACTCAAGGCAAGCTTTATTGAGGCTTAAGCA
GTGGGTTCCCTAGTTAGCCAGAGAGCTCCCAGGCTCAGATCTGGTCTAACCAGAGAGACCCAGTACAAGC
AAAAAGCAGATCTTGTCTTCGTTGGGAGTGAATTAGCCCTTCCAGTCCCCCCTTTTCTTTTAAAAAGTGG
CTAAGATCTACAGCTGCCTTGTAAGTCATTGGTCTTAAAGGTACCTCTAGTCCGGACGCCGAGGCGAAAC
AGGCGGGGAGGCGGCCCAAAGGGAGATCCGACTCGTCTGAGGGCGAAGGCGAAGACGCGGAAGAGGCCGC
AGAGCCGGCAGCAGGCCGCGGGAAGGAAGGTCCGCTGGATTGAGGGCCGAAGGGACGTAGCAGAAGGACG
TCCCGCGCAGAATCCAGGTGGCAACACAGGCGAGCAGCCATGGAAAGGACGTCAGCTTCCCCGACAACAC
CACGGAATTGTCAGTGCCCAACAGCCGAGCCCCTGTCCAGCAGCGGGCAAGGCAGGCGGCGATGAGTTCC
GCCGTGGCAATAGGGAGGGGGAAAGCGAAAGTCCCGGAAAGGAGCTGACAGGTGGTGGCAATGCCCCAAC
CAGTGGGGGTTGCGTCAGCAAACACAGTGCACACCACGCCACGTTGCCTGACAACGGGCCACAACTCCTC
ATAAAGAGACAGCAACCAGGATTTATACAAGGAGGAGAAAATGAAAGCCATACGGGAAGCAATAGCATGA
TACAAAGGCATTAAAGCAGCGTATCCACATAGCGTAAAAGGAGCAACATAGTTAAGAATACGATATCTTG
GATCGATCCTTACTTAGTTACCCGGGGAGCATGTCAAGGTCAAAATCGTCAAGAGCGTCAGCAGGCAGCA
TATCAAGGTCAAAGTCGTCAAGGGCATCGGCTGGGAGCATGTCTAAGTCAAAATCGTCAAGGGCGTCGGT
CGGCCCGCCGCTTTCGCACTTTAGCTGTTTCTCCAGGCCACATATGATTAGTTCCAGGCCGAAAAGGAAG
GCAGGTTCGGCTCCCTGCCGGTCGAACAGCTCAATTGCTTGTCTCAGAAGTGGGGGCATAGAATCGGTGG
TAGGTGTCTCTCTTTCCTCTTTTGCTACTTGATGCTCCTGTTCCTCCAATACGCAGCCCAGTGTAAAGTG
GCCCACGGCGGACAGAGCGTACAGTGCGTTCTCCAGGGAGAAGCCTTGCTGACACAGGAACGCGAGCTGA
TTTTCCAGGGTTTCGTACTGTTTCTCTGTTGGGCGGGTGCCGAGATGCACTTTAGCCCCGTCGCGATGTG
AGAGGAGAGCACAGCGGTATGACTTGGCGTTGTTCCGCAGAAAGTCTTGCCATGACTCGCCTTCCAGGGG
GCAGAAGTGGGTATGATGCCTGTCCAGCATCTCGATTGGCAGGGCATCGAGCAGGGCCCGCTTGTTCTTC
ACGTGCCAGTACAGGGTAGGCTGCTCAACTCCCAGCTTTTGAGCGAGTTTCCTTGTCGTCAGGCCTTCGA
TACCGACACCATTGAGTAATTCCAGAGCTCCGTTTATGACTTTGCTCTTGTCCAGTCTAGACATGGTGAA
TTGCTGGGGAGAGAGGTCGGTGATTCGGTCAACGAGGGAGCCGACTGCCGACGTGCGCTCCGGAGGCTTG
CAGAATGCGGAACACCGCGCGGGCAGGAACAGGGCCCACACTACCGCCCCACACCCCGCCTCCCGCACCG
CCCCTTCCCGGCCGCTGCTCTCGGCGCGCCCTGCTGAGCAGCCGCTATTGGCCACAGCCCATCGCGGTCG
GCGCGCTGCCATTGCTCCCTGGCGCTGTCCGTCTGCGAGGGTACTAGTGAGACGTGCGGCTTCCGTTTGT
CACGTCCGGCACGCCGCGAACCGCAAGGAACCTTCCCGACTTAGGGGCGGAGCAGGAAGCGTCGCCGGGG
GGCCCACAAGGGTAGCGGCGAAGATCCGGGTGACGCTGCGAACGGACGTGAAGAATGTGCGAGACCCAGG
GTCGGCGCCGCTGCGTTTCCCGGAACCACGCCCAGAGCAGCCGCGTCCCTGCGCAAACCCAGGGCTGCCT
TGGAAAAGGCGCAACCCCAACCCCGGATGAATTCGGCCCTAGTGCAGACGCCGCCGGTACAGCACCACCA
GGAGTGTGACTACCAGCACCCCTGTCACAGCCACCTGGAGCCACAGAGCCCCAGGTGAGGGCCTTCCACT
ACCTGAGCCGGAACTGCCGCTCCCCTCTCCACTCCCAGGCTTACCAGACCCAGAAGTAGAGCCGCTACCC
TCGCCTGATCCGGGCTTGCCAGAACCTGACGTGGAACCGAATTCCACCATGAAAACTTTATGGCCCCCCC
ACAATACTGAGTCAGCATTTAATCGCCAACCACTAACCCACTGCTGCGCCTCCTGATTTGTCAACAATTC
CATGAAGTTTTTCGGCACGCTTGTGAAATAATTGTTTGTGTTGGTGAAATTCGATGCTGAGTGTATACCA
ACAATGAACCCATCTCTAGTTGATACTAATGGATTGCCACACTGCCCATCCTTGGTTTGAATCCAATGCT
TCCAGAATATGCCATCAGATGAAGGGAATGTGCAACTAGTGTCTGACACCATGCTAGACATGCTCTTAGT
TTGGAAGTTGGTTGTCACAAGACATATGCGCTCTTCCCTTTGTGGCTCTCTAAATTTCAGCTTTTGAGGA
AATGGTGGGAAATCCTTAGGCATGCGAATAATTATCATGTCCCTCCCATCAATGAGGTGTTGTTGCAAAG
TCGTGGTGTTCTTGACCTTGAATACACCATGTAGTGATTGGACCAACAGTGTTCCATTATTTCTTCTAAA
CAAGTGCTTGTTTGTAATGATGAAGGGACCAAATCCAATACCATACAACGATGTTGTGTGCCCATCAGAT
TCATTCGTCAAATGACAAATGGTGCTCGATATCGGGTTGTAATCACGTGGTCCCTTAAACAAGCTTTCTC
CGCCTGAACCGGATCCGCCTGTGCCAGATCCAAGGTCCTTGTACAGCTCGTCCATGCCGAGAGTGATCCC
GGCGGCGGTCACGAACTCCAGCAGGACCATGTGATCGCGCTTCTCGTTGGGGTCTTTGCTCAGGGCGGAC
TGGGTGCTCAGGTAGTGGTTGTCGGGCAGCAGCACGGGGCCGTCGCCGATGGGGGTGTTCTGCTGGTAGT
GGTCGGCGAGCTGCACGCTGCCGTCCTCGATGTTGTGGCGGATCTTGAAGTTCACCTTGATGCCGTTCTT
CTGCTTGTCGGCCATGATATAGACGTTGTGGCTGTTGTAGTTGTACTCCAGCTTGTGCCCCAGGATGTTG
CCGTCCTCCTTGAAGTCGATGCCCTTCAGCTCGATGCGGTTCACCAGGGTGTCGCCCTCGAACTTCACCT
CGGCGCGGGTCTTGTAGTTGCCGTCGTCCTTGAAGAAGATGGTGCGCTCCTGGACGTAGCCTTCGGGCAT
GGCGGACTTGAAGAAGTCGTGCTGCTTCATGTGGTCGGGGTAGCGGCTGAAGCACTGCACGCCGTAGGTC
AGGGTGGTCACGAGGGTGGGCCAGGGCACGGGCAGCTTGCCGGTGGTGCAGATGAACTTCAGGGTCAGCT
TGCCGTAGGTGGCATCGCCCTCGCCCTCGCCGGACACGCTGAACTTGTGGCCGTTTACGTCGCCGTCCAG
CTCGACCAGGATGGGCACCACCCCGGTGAACAGCTCCTCGCCCTTGCTCACCATGGTGGCGCTAGCCAAT
TCTCCAGGCGATCTGACGGTTCACTAAACGAGCTCTGCTTATATAGGCCTCCCACCGTACACGCCTACCT
CGACATACGTTCTCTATCACTGATAGGGAGTAAACTCGACATACGTTCTCTATCACTGATAGGGATAAAC
TCGACATACGTTCTCTATCACTGATAGGGAGTAAACTCGACATACGTTCTCTATCACTGATAGGGAGTAA
ACTCGACATACG
Features (pLannotate 1.2.2; 28 found; start..end, strand, type, name):
      1..265     -  promoter       tight TRE promoter (fragment): Tet-responsive promoter PTight, consisting of seven tet operator sequences followed by the minimal CMV promoter
    319..436     -  misc_feature   cPPT/CTS: central polypurine tract and central termination sequence of HIV-1
    477..501     -  CDS            Rev (fragment): human immunodeficiency virus 1 (HIV-1) Rev protein; rev; enhances nuclear export of unspliced and incompletely spliced viral mRNAs
    878..1111    -  misc_feature   RRE: The Rev response element (RRE) of HIV-1 allows for Rev-dependent mRNA export from the nucleus to the cytoplasm.
   1257..1620    -  CDS            HIV-1 gag (fragment): gag protein from human immunodeficiency virus 1; gag
   1604..1729    -  misc_feature   HIV-1 Ψ: packaging signal of human immunodeficiency virus type 1
   1776..1956    -  LTR            5' LTR (truncated): truncated 5' long terminal repeat (LTR) from HIV-1
   1957..2183    -  promoter       RSV promoter: Rous sarcoma virus enhancer/promoter
   2211..2229    -  promoter       T3 promoter: promoter for bacteriophage T3 RNA polymerase
   2274..2290    -  protein_bind   lac operator: The lac repressor binds to the lac operator to inhibit transcription in E. coli. This inhibition can be relieved by adding lactose or isopropyl-β-D-thiogalactopyranoside (IPTG). lac repressor encoded by lacI
   2298..2328    -  promoter       lac promoter: promoter for the E. coli lac operon
   2343..2364    -  protein_bind   CAP binding site: CAP binding activates transcription in the presence of cAMP. E. coli catabolite activator protein
   2377..2469    -  CDS            lacI (fragment): lac repressor; lacI; The lac repressor binds to the lac operator to inhibit transcription in E. coli. This inhibition can be relieved by adding lactose or isopropyl-β-D-thiogalactopyranoside (IPTG).
   2652..3240    -  rep_origin     ori: high-copy-number ColE1/pMB1/pBR322/pUC origin of replication
   3411..4271    -  CDS            AmpR: β-lactamase; bla; confers resistance to ampicillin, carbenicillin, and related antibiotics
   4272..4335    -  promoter       AmpR promoter: bla
   4343..4478    -  rep_origin     SV40 ori: SV40 origin of replication
   4518..4639    -  polyA_signal   SV40 poly(A) signal: SV40 polyadenylation signal
   4711..4944    -  LTR            3' LTR (ΔU3): self-inactivating 3' long terminal repeat (LTR) from HIV-1
   4946..5017    -  CDS            nef (fragment): NEF_HV1Z2 - Experimental evidence at protein level: Swiss-Prot protein existence level 1. Extracellular Nef protein targets CD4(+) T-lymphocytes for apoptosis by interacting with CXCR4 surface receptors. From Human immunodeficiency virus type 1 group M subtype D (isolate Z2/CDC-Z34) (HIV-1).
   5043..5591    -  misc_feature   WPRE (fragment): woodchuck hepatitis virus posttranscriptional regulatory element
   5627..5737    -  CDS            VP48: 3 tandem repeats of the minimal activation domain of herpes simplex virus VP16 (Cheng et al., 2013)
   5667..6364    -  CDS            rtTA3 (fragment): reverse tetracycline transactivator 3 activates expression from Tet-responsive promoters in the presence of doxycycline
   6374..6884    -  promoter       hPGK promoter: human phosphoglycerate kinase 1 promoter
   6902..6994    -  CDS            MAVS (fragment): MAVS_HUMAN - Also known as IPS1, KIAA1271, VISA. Experimental evidence at protein level: Swiss-Prot protein existence level 1. Required for innate immune defense against viruses (PubMed:16125763, PubMed:16127453, PubMed:16153868, PubMed:16177806, PubMed:19631370, PubMed:20451243, PubMed:23087404, PubMed:20127681, PubMed:21170385). Acts downstream of DHX33, DDX58/RIG-I and IFIH1/MDA5, which detect intracellular dsRNA produced during viral replication, to coordinate pathways leading to the activation of NF-kappa-B, IRF3 and IRF7, and to the subsequent induction of antiviral cytokines such as IFN
   7115..7771    -  CDS            TEV protease (fragment): tobacco etch virus protease (Kapust et al., 2001)
   7808..8524    -  CDS            EGFP: EGFP is a basic (constitutively fluorescent) green fluorescent protein published in 1996, derived from Aequorea victoria. It is reported to be a rapidly-maturing weak dimer with moderate acid sensitivity.
   8547..8762    -  promoter       tight TRE promoter (fragment): Tet-responsive promoter PTight, consisting of seven tet operator sequences followed by the minimal CMV promoter
