[The description below was written by a language model from this plasmid's Addgene catalogue record and pLannotate feature annotations shown in this document.]
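Description:
EGFP-uTEV1-MAVS is a doxycycline-inducible, third-generation-style lentiviral transfer plasmid built on the pCW-Cas9 backbone, encoding the mitochondrially targeted protease component of the HiLITR system. It is propagated in E. coli through a high-copy ColE1/pUC-type origin with ampicillin resistance (β-lactamase). The lentiviral framework comprises an RSV promoter driving a truncated HIV-1 5' LTR, the Ψ packaging signal with a gag fragment, the RRE for Rev-dependent nuclear export of the genomic RNA, the cPPT/CTS, a WPRE fragment that enhances transcript expression, and a self-inactivating ΔU3 3' LTR. An SV40 poly(A) signal and SV40 origin lie outside the LTRs. All features are annotated on the minus strand, and the tight TRE promoter is split across the numbering origin of the circular sequence, so its two fragments represent a single promoter.

The synthetic insert, of roughly 1.6 kb, is a fusion of EGFP, a TEV protease variant (uTEV1, annotated as a TEV protease fragment) and the C-terminal transmembrane domain of human MAVS. According to the record, this domain supplies the mitochondrial targeting information. Expression comes from the tight TRE (TetOn) promoter, made of seven tet operators upstream of a minimal CMV promoter. Downstream, an hPGK promoter constitutively drives a reverse tetracycline transactivator (annotated as an rtTA3 fragment with VP16-derived activation repeats), so that one vector provides both the activator and the inducible cassette. No mammalian drug-resistance marker is annotated, and EGFP is listed as the selectable marker, allowing transduced, induced cells to be identified by fluorescence. The associated work uses HiLITR as a transcriptional reporter of protein localization in CRISPRi screens for regulators of mitochondrial and ER membrane protein trafficking.
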