Addgene plasmid #170998: EGFP-uTEV1-MAVS
Purpose: HiLITR protease with MAVS c-terminal tmd targeting information (Mitochondria)
Depositing lab: Alice Ting. Depositing organization: Stanford University. Publication: An engineered transcriptional reporter of protein localization identifies regulators of mitochondrial and ER membrane protein trafficking in high-throughput CRISPRi screens. Coukos RW, Yao D, Sanchez ML, Strand ET, Olive ME, Udeshi ND, Weissman JS, Carr SA, Bassik MC, Ting AY. Elife. 2021 Aug 20;10. pii: 69142. doi: 10.7554/eLife.69142. PubMed 34414886.
Backbone
  Vector backbone: pCW-Cas9
  Backbone size w/o insert (bp): 8000
  Vector type: Mammalian Expression, Lentiviral, Synthetic Biology
  Selectable markers: EGFP
Growth in bacteria
  Bacterial resistance: Ampicillin, 100 μg/mL
  Growth temperature: 37°C
  Growth strain: NEB Stable
  Copy number: High Copy
Gene/Insert
  Gene/Insert name: EGFP-uTEV1-MAVS(tmd)
  Species: Synthetic
  Insert size (bp): 1600
  Promoter: pTRE-tight (TetOn)
  Cloning method: Gibson Cloning
Terms and licenses: Academic/Nonprofit Terms; Industry Terms: Not Available to Industry
How to cite: EGFP-uTEV1-MAVS was a gift from Alice Ting (Addgene plasmid # 170998 ; http://n2t.net/addgene:170998 ; RRID:Addgene_170998)
